>Addgene plasmid #31843 | pRS316-GFP-COF1 | addgene partial sequence | sequence record 37706 | T7 5'-TAATACGACTCACTATAGGG-3'
TTCACGAGCTATGGTCGTCATGCTTCACTTTAGAAGATTATAGAAAAATCATTGCTGCCTGGTTCGATGA
CCTTGTATCTTTTCTTGATCTACATGGCCAGTATTTCCGTTCTGAATTTAGAATTACAAATATGGGTGCA
AAAACAATGCCCACTAGCCGGGGTGTACGGGACCTTAAATCTAAGTATTGTGTTTTAGATAGAGTTGCGA
AGAGAAAATTATAATTATAATAATTCTATACATGTATTCTGTATATATATGACGATTTTATATATAGATA
TACATTTTCATTTTTCTTGAAGATTGTTGTCATTTGTGAAATCATTTACCTTAATGAGAACCAGCGCCTC
TGCTGACTCTTTCCAAAACAGAATCGTAAGAAACTTCGGAAAAATCAGTACCTTGAACATCGGTAGAGAC
ACCGTTTAAGGCTCTTCTTAAGGCATCCTTGGAGGATGCATAGACCATCTTAGATCTGACTGGAGCAGTG
TCTGGAGACCAAGTGAAGAAAACAATCTTGGATCTCTTACCTTCATTACCCGCGGCCGCACTACTTCCAC
TTCCTGTACTTCCTGTTCCATGTCCTTTGTATAGTTCATCCATGCCATGTGTAATCCCAGCAGCTGTTAC
AAACTCAAGAAGGACCATGTGGTCTCTCTTTTCGTTGGGATCTTTCGAAAGGGCAGATTGTGTGGACAGG
TAATGGTTGTCTGGTAAAAGGACAGGGCCATCGCCAATTGGAGTATTTTGTTGATAATGGTCTGCTAGTT
GAACGCTTCCATCTTCAATGTTGTGTCTAATTTTGAAGTTAACTTTGATTCCATTCTTTTGTTTGTCTGC
CATGATGTATACATTGTGTGAGTTATAGTTGTATTCCAATTTGTGTCCAAG
