>Addgene plasmid #31843 | pRS316-GFP-COF1 | addgene partial sequence | sequence record 38459 | T3 5'-GCAATTAACCCTCACTAAAGG-3'
GACGGGTATCGATAAGCTTGATATCGAATTCCTGCAGCCCGGGGGATCCCTGGAACTGGAAGAATCCGTT
AACTTCAATATTCCAGTCGATGAAACGGTTTAGAATTGCAATTGACCTCAAAATCATTATGTTGCAGTTA
TCCACCAACTCGGGTAACTTCTTCAACTGTTTCGTTTCAATATTTGCGTCTTTGAAGGAAATCTGATCCA
ATGAACTTTTACTGATTTGGCAAAACTCCATATATTGGCTGTTTAGTTCGTCAAATGCACTATATAATGT
ATAAATATCGTCAAAGCAACTAGCAAAAATACAAATATCATCAGGAGCTCCCACGTTCTCGATGTCTTCA
GCCATGAAAGTATTAAAGAGTTGCAGGAGATCTTGAGAATACTTTAGACCCTGGAAATATAGACGATGTA
ACTGATTGTATAGTTCATCTAATTGCACTGAAACATCGGAATTCGCGCTGTATCCGGCGCCTATAAGCCG
CTCCAATCGGTCACACCTGTATTCTAAAGCTTCAACAAGCTTAAGACCAGGCATCAAACTTCCTTTGGTA
GAGGCTAATGGCCTTGGAAGCTCGAGAGAACATTCTATAAGTTCATCAATCACTTATACTATATGCAGTA
CCTCTAAATTACCTAATATCCGGGTAATAAGAACAATATTCGGGTGACGCCGCCCCTGTTTGATGACAAA
ATTGGAAGAAAAAGAGGAAACAAGAAAAGACTGGTTAGCAACTACGTAAACTTCAGATTTCAAAACATAC
ATAAACAAAAAACTAACAAAAGAAGATGTCNAGATCTGGGTATGCTAAATTTCATTTGTACTCCTGTGTA
AACTATCAATTACTAACTAATTGACATGATGCTGGTTTTATCTCGCTCTCTTATGTCCT
