>Addgene plasmid #31843 | pRS316-GFP-COF1 | addgene partial sequence | sequence record 38460 | Amp-R 5'-ATAATACCGCGCCACATAGC-3'
ACGTTCTTCGGGGCGAAACTCTCAAGGATCTTACCGCTGTTGAGATCCAGTTCGATGTAACCCACTCGTG
CACCCAACTGATCTTCAGCATCTTTTACTTTCACCAGCGTTTCTGGGTGAGCAAAAACAGGAAGGCAAAA
TGCCGCAAAAAAGGGAATAAGGGCGACACGGAAATGTTGAATACTCATACTCTTCCTTTTTCAATATTAT
TGAAGCATTTATCAGGGTTATTGTCTCATGAGCGGATACATATTTGAATGTATTTAGAAAAATAAACAAA
TAGGGGTTCCGCGCACATTTCCCCGAAAAGTGCCACCTGGGTCCTTTTCATCACGTGCTATAAAAATAAT
TATAATTTAAATTTTTTAATATAAATATATAAATTAAAAATAGAAAGTAAAAAAAGAAATTAAAGAAAAA
ATAGTTTTTGTTTTCCGAAGATGTAAAAGACTCTAGGGGGATCGCCAACAAATACTACCTTTTATCTTGC
TCTTCCTGCTCTCAGGTATTAATGCCGAATTGTTTCATCTTGTCTGTGTAGAAGACCACACACGAAAATC
CTGTGATTTTACATTTTACTTATCGTTAATCGAATGTATATCTATTTAATCTGCTTTTCTTGTCTAATAA
ATATATATGTAAAGTACGCTTTTTGTTGAAATTTTTTAAACCTTTGTTTATTTTTTTTTCTTCATTCCGT
AACTCTTCTACCTTCTTTATTTACTTTCTAAAATCCAAATACAAAACATAAAAATAAATAAACACAGAGT
AAATTCCCAAATTATTCCATCATTAAAAGATACGAGGCGCGTGTAAGTTACAGGCAAGCGATCCGTCTAA
GAAACCATTATTATCATGACATTAACCTATAAAAATAGGCGTATCACGAGGCCCTTTCGTCTCGCGCGTT
TC
