>Addgene plasmid #31843 | pRS316-GFP-COF1 | addgene partial sequence | sequence record 38732 | GFP-R 5'-CCATCTAATTCAACAAGAATTGGGACAAC-3'
TCTTCTCCTTTACTACTACTTCCACTTCCTGTACTTCGTGTTCCATGTCCACTAGTATTAATTTCGTATT
CAAAATCGTAAATGGCGTAAAGACAGTCGTTTTCTGGCAATTTCTCTAAGAAGGCATCGTAAGATGGGTC
AGTAGAGGTTTCCTTGACAACGATTTCGGTTTTAGCATCGTTCAATCCGAATAAAATAAATTTGTATTTT
TTACCCAATTTCAAGTCATTGAAAGCGGTAAGGGATTCATCAGCAACAGCAACACTACACAGAAACTTCA
CATTTTCCTGGCTTCTTATGAATTTTTTCCCCCACATTCCTTTTAAAGTTCCATGTTAAAAAGGGAGGAA
AGAAAGGACATAAGAGAGCGAGATAAAACAGCATCATGTCAATTAGTTAGTAATTGATAGTTTACACAGG
AGTACAAATGAAATTTAGCATACCCAGATCTAGACATCTTCTTTTGTTAGTTTTTTGTTTATGTATGTTT
TGAAATCTGAAGTTTACGTAGTTGCTAACCAGTCTTTTCTTGTTTCCTCTTTTTCTTCCAATTTTGTCAT
CAAACAGGGGCGGCGTCACCCGAATATTGTTCTTATTACCCGGATATTAGGTAATTTAGAGGTACTGCAT
ATAGTATAAGTGATTGATGAACTTATAGAATGTTCTCTCGAGCTTCCAAGGCCATTAGCCTCTACCAAAG
GAAGTTTGATGCCTGGTCTTAAGCTTGTTGAAGCTTTAGAATACAGGTGTGACCGATTGGAGCGGCTTAT
AGGCGCCGGATACAGCGCGAATTCCGATGTTTCAGTGCAATTAGATGAACTATACAATCAGTTACATCGT
CTATATTTCCAGGGTCTAAAGTATTCTCAAGATCTCCTGCAACTCTTTAATACTTTCATGGCTGAAGACA
TCGAGAA
