[The description below was written by a language model from this plasmid's Addgene catalogue record.]
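Description:
pRS316-GFP-COF1 is a yeast expression plasmid built on pRS316, a standard Saccharomyces cerevisiae–E. coli shuttle vector. The record lists ampicillin resistance for selection in bacteria, where the plasmid is maintained at high copy. pRS316 is generally known as a low-copy centromeric (CEN/ARS) vector carrying the URA3 auxotrophic marker for selection in yeast, although these elements are not itemised in the record, and no feature table is provided to confirm them.

The insert is the budding yeast cofilin gene COF1 (YLL050C), encoding the actin-depolymerising and severing protein Cof1p, tagged with the S65T variant of GFP. Despite what the plasmid name suggests, the GFP is not N-terminal. It is inserted internally, together with a 12-residue flexible glycine/serine-rich linker, between residues N74 and G75 of cofilin. The depositor also notes a missense change found on sequencing, which converts the third glycine of the linker on the 5′ side of GFP to arginine. This mutated version is the one used in the associated published work.

The catalogue names T7 as the promoter, but T7 and T3 are also the flanking sequencing primer sites of the pRS polylinker, and a phage promoter would not drive transcription in yeast. The record does not state which yeast promoter controls expression, nor which restriction sites were used for cloning. The construct was used to visualise cofilin localisation in live yeast, in a study of its recruitment and function during actin-mediated endocytosis.
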