Addgene plasmid #31843: pRS316-GFP-COF1
Depositing lab: David Drubin. Depositing organization: University of California, Berkeley. Publication: Cofilin recruitment and function during actin-mediated endocytosis dictated by actin nucleotide state. Okreglak V, Drubin DG. J Cell Biol. 2007 Sep 24;178(7):1251-64. Epub 2007 Sep 17. 10.1083/jcb.200703092 PubMed 17875745.
Backbone
  Vector backbone: pRS316
  Backbone manufacturer: ATCC
  Backbone size w/o insert (bp): 4887
  Vector type: Yeast Expression
Growth in bacteria
  Bacterial resistance: Ampicillin, 100 μg/mL
  Growth temperature: 37°C
  Growth strain: DH5alpha
  Copy number: High Copy
Gene/Insert
  Gene/Insert name: Cofilin (alt names: Cof1p; COF1)
  Species: S. cerevisiae (budding yeast)
  Entrez Gene: COF1 (a.k.a. YLL050C)
  Promoter: T7
  Tag / fusion protein: GFP (S65T)
  Cloning method: Restriction Enzyme; 5′ cloning site None (unknown if destroyed); 3′ cloning site None (unknown if destroyed)
  Sequencing primers: 5′ T3; 3′ T7
Terms and licenses: Academic/Nonprofit Terms; Industry Terms: Not Available to Industry
Depositor comments: The GFP-cofilin construct has S65T-GFP and a 12–amino acid linker (GHGTGSTGSGSS) inserted in between amino acids N74 and G75 of cofilin. Note that the GFP is NOT N-terminal. A missense mutation was detected by the lab in sequencing: converting the third glycine in the 5′ GFP linker into an arginine. This was the construct used in the paper.
How to cite: pRS316-GFP-COF1 was a gift from David Drubin (Addgene plasmid # 31843 ; http://n2t.net/addgene:31843 ; RRID:Addgene_31843)
